>Addgene plasmid #142558 | TFORF0212 | addgene full sequence | sequence record 427305 | Addgene NGS Result
TTAATGTAGTCTTATGCAATACTCTTGTAGTCTTGCAACATGGTAACGATGAGTTAGCAACATGCCTTAC
AAGGAGAGAAAAAGCACCGTGCATGCCGATTGGTGGAAGTAAGGTGGTACGATCGTGCCTTATTAGGAAG
GCAACAGACGGGTCTGACATGGATTGGACGAACCACTGAATTGCCGCATTGCAGAGATATTGTATTTAAG
TGCCTAGCTCGATACATAAACGGGTCTCTCTGGTTAGACCAGATCTGAGCCTGGGAGCTCTCTGGCTAAC
TAGGGAACCCACTGCTTAAGCCTCAATAAAGCTTGCCTTGAGTGCTTCAAGTAGTGTGTGCCCGTCTGTT
GTGTGACTCTGGTAACTAGAGATCCCTCAGACCCTTTTAGTCAGTGTGGAAAATCTCTAGCAGTGGCGCC
CGAACAGGGACTTGAAAGCGAAAGGGAAACCAGAGGAGCTCTCTCGACGCAGGACTCGGCTTGCTGAAGC
GCGCACGGCAAGAGGCGAGGGGCGGCGACTGGTGAGTACGCCAAAAATTTTGACTAGCGGAGGCTAGAAG
GAGAGAGATGGGTGCGAGAGCGTCAGTATTAAGCGGGGGAGAATTAGATCGCGATGGGAAAAAATTCGGT
TAAGGCCAGGGGGAAAGAAAAAATATAAATTAAAACATATAGTATGGGCAAGCAGGGAGCTAGAACGATT
CGCAGTTAATCCTGGCCTGTTAGAAACATCAGAAGGCTGTAGACAAATACTGGGACAGCTACAACCATCC
CTTCAGACAGGATCAGAAGAACTTAGATCATTATATAATACAGTAGCAACCCTCTATTGTGTGCATCAAA
GGATAGAGATAAAAGACACCAAGGAAGCTTTAGACAAGATAGAGGAAGAGCAAAACAAAAGTAAGACCAC
CGCACAGCAAGCGGCCGCTGATCTTCAGACCTGGAGGAGGAGATATGAGGGACAATTGGAGAAGTGAATT
ATATAAATATAAAGTAGTAAAAATTGAACCATTAGGAGTAGCACCCACCAAGGCAAAGAGAAGAGTGGTG
CAGAGAGAAAAAAGAGCAGTGGGAATAGGAGCTTTGTTCCTTGGGTTCTTGGGAGCAGCAGGAAGCACTA
TGGGCGCAGCGTCAATGACGCTGACGGTACAGGCCAGACAATTATTGTCTGGTATAGTGCAGCAGCAGAA
CAATTTGCTGAGGGCTATTGAGGCGCAACAGCATCTGTTGCAACTCACAGTCTGGGGCATCAAGCAGCTC
CAGGCAAGAATCCTGGCTGTGGAAAGATACCTAAAGGATCAACAGCTCCTGGGGATTTGGGGTTGCTCTG
GAAAACTCATTTGCACCACTGCTGTGCCTTGGAATGCTAGTTGGAGTAATAAATCTCTGGAACAGATTTG
GAATCACACGACCTGGATGGAGTGGGACAGAGAAATTAACAATTACACAAGCTTAATACACTCCTTAATT
GAAGAATCGCAAAACCAGCAAGAAAAGAATGAACAAGAATTATTGGAATTAGATAAATGGGCAAGTTTGT
GGAATTGGTTTAACATAACAAATTGGCTGTGGTATATAAAATTATTCATAATGATAGTAGGAGGCTTGGT
AGGTTTAAGAATAGTTTTTGCTGTACTTTCTATAGTGAATAGAGTTAGGCAGGGATATTCACCATTATCG
TTTCAGACCCACCTCCCAACCCCGAGGGGACCCATGCATTGCATCTCAATTAGTCAGCAACCAGGTGTGG
AAAGTCCCCAGGCTCCCCAGCAGGCAGAAGTATGCAAAGCATGCGTCTCAATTAGTCAGCAACCATAGTC
CCGCCCCTAACTCCGCCCATCCCGCCCCTAACTCCGCCCAGTTCCGCCCATTCTCCGCCCCATGGCTGAC
TAATTTTTTTTATTTATGCAGAGGCCGAGGCCGCCTCGGCCTCTGAGCTATTCCAGAAGTAGTGAGGAGG
CTTTTTTGGAGGCCTAGGCTTTTGCAAAAAGCTTTCTAGAGGTACCACCGGAGCTTACCATGACCGAGTA
CAAGCCCACGGTGCGCCTCGCCACCCGCGACGACGTCCCCAGGGCCGTACGCACCCTCGCCGCCGCGTTC
GCCGACTACCCCGCCACGCGCCACACCGTCGATCCGGACCGCCACATCGAGCGGGTCACCGAGCTGCAAG
AACTCTTCCTCACGCGCGTCGGGCTCGACATCGGCAAGGTGTGGGTCGCGGACGACGGCGCCGCCGTGGC
GGTCTGGACCACGCCGGAGAGCGTCGAAGCGGGGGCGGTGTTCGCCGAGATCGGCCCGCGCATGGCCGAG
TTGAGCGGTTCCCGGCTGGCCGCGCAGCAACAGATGGAAGGCCTCCTGGCGCCGCACCGGCCCAAGGAGC
CCGCGTGGTTCCTGGCCACCGTCGGCGTCTCGCCCGACCACCAGGGCAAGGGTCTGGGCAGCGCCGTCGT
GCTCCCCGGAGTGGAGGCGGCCGAGCGCGCCGGGGTGCCCGCCTTCCTGGAGACCTCCGCGCCCCGCAAC
CTCCCCTTCTACGAGCGGCTCGGCTTCACCGTCACCGCCGACGTCGAGGTGCCCGAAGGACCGCGCACCT
GGTGCATGACCCGCAAGCCCGGTGCCAGTTAACGAATTCTAGATCTTGAGACAAATGGCAGTATTCATCC
ACAATTTTAAAAGAAAAGGGGGGATTGGGGGGTACAGTGCAGGGGAAAGAATAGTAGACATAATAGCAAC
AGACATACAAACTAAAGAATTACAAAAACAAATTACAAAAATTCAAAATTTTCGGGTTTATTACAGGGAC
AGCAGAGATCCACTTTGGCGCCGGCTCGAGGCCTGCAGGTGCAAAGATGGATAAAGTTTTAAACAGAGAG
GAATCTTTGCAGCTAATGGACCTTCTAGGTCTTGAAAGGAGTGGGAATTGGCTCCGGTGCCCGTCAGTGG
GCAGAGCGCACATCGCCCACAGTCCCCGAGAAGTTGGGGGGAGGGGTCGGCAATTGAACCGGTGCCTAGA
GAAGGTGGCGCGGGGTAAACTGGGAAAGTGATGTCGTGTACTGGCTCCGCCTTTTTCCCGAGGGTGGGGG
AGAACCGTATATAAGTGCAGTAGTCGCCGTGAACGTTCTTTTTCGCAACGGGTTTGCCGCCAGAACACAG
GTAAGTGCCGTGTGTGGTTCCCGCGGGCCTGGCCTCTTTACGGGTTATGGCCCTTGCGTGCCTTGAATTA
CTTCCACCTGGCTGCAGTACGTGATTCTTGATCCCGAGCTTCGGGTTGGAAGTGGGTGGGAGAGTTCGAG
GCCTTGCGCTTAAGGAGCCCCTTCGCCTCGTGCTTGAGTTGAGGCCTGGCCTGGGCGCTGGGGCCGCCGC
GTGCGAATCTGGTGGCACCTTCGCGCCTGTCTCGCTGCTTTCGATAAGTCTCTAGCCATTTAAAATTTTT
GATGACCTGCTGCGACGCTTTTTTTCTGGCAAGATAGTCTTGTAAATGCGGGCCAAGATCTGCACACTGG
TATTTCGGTTTTTGGGGCCGCGGGCGGCGACGGGGCCCGTGCGTCCCAGCGCACATGTTCGGCGAGGCGG
GGCCTGCGAGCGCGGCCACCGAGAATCGGACGGGGGTAGTCTCAAGCTGGCCGGCCTGCTCTGGTGCCTG
GCCTCGCGCCGCCGTGTATCGCCCCGCCCTGGGCGGCAAGGCTGGCCCGGTCGGCACCAGTTGCGTGAGC
GGAAAGATGGCCGCTTCCCGGCCCTGCTGCAGGGAGCTCAAAATGGAGGACGCGGCGCTCGGGAGAGCGG
GCGGGTGAGTCACCCACACAAAGGAAAAGGGCCTTTCCGTCCTCAGCCGTCGCTTCATGTGACTCCACGG
AGTACCGGGCGCCGTCCAGGCACCTCGATTAGTTCTCGAGCTTTTGGAGTACGTCGTCTTTAGGTTGGGG
GGAGGGGTTTTATGCGATGGAGTTTCCCCACACTGAGTGGGTGGAGACTGAAGTTAGGCCAGCTTGGCAC
TTGATGTAATTCTCCTTGGAATTTGCCCTTTTTGAGTTTGGATCTTGGTTCATTCTCAAGCCTCAGACAG
TGGTTCAAAGTTTTTTTCTTCCATTTCAGGTGTCGTGAGGCTAGCACCGCCACCATGCCCAACCCCAGGC
CTGGCAAGCCCTCGGCCCCTTCCTTGGCCCTTGGCCCATCCCCAGGAGCCTCGCCCAGCTGGAGGGCTGC
ACCCAAAGCCTCAGACCTGCTGGGGGCCCGGGGCCCAGGGGGAACCTTCCAGGGCCGAGATCTTCGAGGC
GGGGCCCATGCCTCCTCTTCTTCCTTGAACCCCATGCCACCATCGCAGCTGCAGCTCTCAACGGTGGATG
CCCACGCCCGGACCCCTGTGCTGCAGGTGCACCCCCTGGAGAGCCCAGCCATGATCAGCCTCACACCACC
CACCACCGCCACTGGGGTCTTCTCCCTCAAGGCCCGGCCTGGCCTCCCACCTGGGATCAACGTGGCCAGC
CTGGAATGGGTGTCCAGGGAGCCGGCACTGCTCTGCACCTTCCCAAATCCCAGTGCACCCAGGAAGGACA
GCACCCTTTCGGCTGTGCCCCAGAGCTCCTACCCACTGCTGGCAAATGGTGTCTGCAAGTGGCCCGGATG
TGAGAAGGTCTTCGAAGAGCCAGAGGACTTCCTCAAGCACTGCCAGGCGGACCATCTTCTGGATGAGAAG
GGCAGGGCACAATGTCTCCTCCAGAGAGAGATGGTACAGTCTCTGGAGCAGCAGCTGGTGCTGGAGAAGG
AGAAGCTGAGTGCCATGCAGGCCCACCTGGCTGGGAAAATGGCACTGACCAAGGCTTCATCTGTGGCATC
ATCCGACAAGGGCTCCTGCTGCATCGTAGCTGCTGGCAGCCAAGGCCCTGTCGTCCCAGCCTGGTCTGGC
CCCCGGGAGGCCCCTGACAGCCTGTTTGCTGTCCGGAGGCACCTGTGGGGTAGCCATGGAAACAGCACAT
TCCCAGAGTTCCTCCACAACATGGACTACTTCAAGTTCCACAACATGCGACCCCCTTTCACCTACGCCAC
GCTCATCCGCTGGGCCATCCTGGAGGCTCCAGAGAAGCAGCGGACACTCAATGAGATCTACCACTGGTTC
ACACGCATGTTTGCCTTCTTCAGAAACCATCCTGCCACCTGGAAGAACGCCATCCGCCACAACCTGAGTC
TGCACAAGTGCTTTGTGCGGGTGGAGAGCGAGAAGGGGGCTGTGTGGACCGTGGATGAGCTGGAGTTCCG
CAAGAAACGGAGCCAGAGGCCCAGCAGGTGTTCCAACCCTACACCTGGCCCCTAGTAATGAACTAGTCCG
TAACTTGAAAGTATTTCGATTTCTTGGCTTTATATATCTTGTGGAAAGGACGAAATACCTTACTTGTTAG
AAACGGGACGCGTTAAGTCGACAATCAACCTCTGGATTACAAAATTTGTGAAAGATTGACTGGTATTCTT
AACTATGTTGCTCCTTTTACGCTATGTGGATACGCTGCTTTAATGCCTTTGTATCATGCTATTGCTTCCC
GTATGGCTTTCATTTTCTCCTCCTTGTATAAATCCTGGTTGCTGTCTCTTTATGAGGAGTTGTGGCCCGT
TGTCAGGCAACGTGGCGTGGTGTGCACTGTGTTTGCTGACGCAACCCCCACTGGTTGGGGCATTGCCACC
ACCTGTCAGCTCCTTTCCGGGACTTTCGCTTTCCCCCTCCCTATTGCCACGGCGGAACTCATCGCCGCCT
GCCTTGCCCGCTGCTGGACAGGGGCTCGGCTGTTGGGCACTGACAATTCCGTGGTGTTGTCGGGGAAATC
ATCGTCCTTTCCTTGGCTGCTCGCCTGTGTTGCCACCTGGATTCTGCGCGGGACGTCCTTCTGCTACGTC
CCTTCGGCCCTCAATCCAGCGGACCTTCCTTCCCGCGGCCTGCTGCCGGCTCTGCGGCCTCTTCCGCGTC
TTCGCCTTCGCCCTCAGACGAGTCGGATCTCCCTTTGGGCCGCCTCCCCGCGTCGACTTTAAGACCAATG
ACTTACAAGGCAGCTGTAGATCTTAGCCACTTTTTAAAAGAAAAGGGGGGACTGGAAGGGCTAATTCACT
CCCAACGAAGACAAGATCTGCTTTTTGCTTGTACTGGGTCTCTCTGGTTAGACCAGATCTGAGCCTGGGA
GCTCTCTGGCTAACTAGGGAACCCACTGCTTAAGCCTCAATAAAGCTTGCCTTGAGTGCTTCAAGTAGTG
TGTGCCCGTCTGTTGTGTGACTCTGGTAACTAGAGATCCCTCAGACCCTTTTAGTCAGTGTGGAAAATCT
CTAGCAGTACGTATAGTAGTTCATGTCATCTTATTATTCAGTATTTATAACTTGCAAAGAAATGAATATC
AGAGAGTGAGAGGAACTTGTTTATTGCAGCTTATAATGGTTACAAATAAAGCAATAGCATCACAAATTTC
ACAAATAAAGCATTTTTTTCACTGCATTCTAGTTGTGGTTTGTCCAAACTCATCAATGTATCTTATCATG
TCTGGCTCTAGCTATCCCGCCCCTAACTCCGCCCATCCCGCCCCTAACTCCGCCCAGTTCCGCCCATTCT
CCGCCCCATGGCTGACTAATTTTTTTTATTTATGCAGAGGCCGAGGCCGCCTCGGCCTCTGAGCTATTCC
AGAAGTAGTGAGGAGGCTTTTTTGGAGGCCTAGGGACGTACCCAATTCGCCCTATAGTGAGTCGTATTAC
GCGCGCTCACTGGCCGTCGTTTTACAACGTCGTGACTGGGAAAACCCTGGCGTTACCCAACTTAATCGCC
TTGCAGCACATCCCCCTTTCGCCAGCTGGCGTAATAGCGAAGAGGCCCGCACCGATCGCCCTTCCCAACA
GTTGCGCAGCCTGAATGGCGAATGGG
[124 nt withheld, positions 6887-7010]
C
[91 nt withheld, positions 7012-7102]
A
[49 nt withheld, positions 7104-7152]
CCTTTGACGTTGGAGTCCACGTTCTTT
[37 nt withheld, positions 7180-7216]
ACCCTATCTCGGTCTATTCTTTTGATTTATAAGGGATTTTGCCGATTTCGGCCTATTGGTTAAAAAATGA
GCTGATTTAACAAAAATTTAACGCGAATTTTAACAAAATATTAACGCTTACAATTTAGGTGGCACTTTTC
GGGGAAATGTGCGCGGAACCCCTATTTGTTTATTTTTCTAAATACATTCAAATATGTATCCGCTCATGAG
ACAATAACCCTGATAAATGCTTCAATAATATTGAAAAAGGAAGAGTATGAGTATTCAACATTTCCGTGTC
GCCCTTATTCCCTTTTTTGCGGCATTTTGCCTTCCTGTTTTTGCTCACCCAGAAACGCTGGTGAAAGTAA
AAGATGCTGAAGATCAGTTGGGTGCACGAGTGGGTTACATCGAACTGGATCTCAACAGCGGTAAGATCCT
TGAGAGTTTTCGCCCCGAAGAACGTTTTCCAATGATGAGCACTTTTAAAGTTCTGCTATGTGGCGCGGTA
TTATCCCGTATTGACGCCGGGCAAGAGCAACTCGGTCGCCGCATACACTATTCTCAGAATGACTTGGTTG
AGTACTCACCAGTCACAGAAAAGCATCTTACGGATGGCATGACAGTAAGAGAATTATGCAGTGCTGCCAT
AACCATGAGTGATAACACTGCGGCCAACTTACTTCTGACAACGATCGGAGGACCGAAGGAGCTAACCGCT
TTTTTGCACAACATGGGGGATCATGTAACTCGCCTTGATCGTTGGGAACCGGAGCTGAATGAAGCCATAC
CAAACGACGAGCGTGACACCACGATGCCTGTAGCAATGGCAACAACGTTGCGCAAACTATTAACTGGCGA
ACTACTTACTCTAGCTTCCCGGCAACAATTAATAGACTGGATGGAGGCGGATAAAGTTGCAGGACCACTT
CTGCGCTCGGCCCTTCCGGCTGGCTGGTTTATTGCTGATAAATCTGGAGCCGGTGAGCGTGGGTCTCGCG
GTATCATTGCAGCACTGGGGCCAGATGGTAAGCCCTCCCGTATCGTAGTTATCTACACGACGGGGAGTCA
GGCAACTATGGATGAACGAAATAGACAGATCGCTGAGATAGGTGCCTCACTGATTAAGCATTGGTAACTG
TCAGACCAAGTTTACTCATATATACTTTAGATTGATTTAAAACTTCATTTTTAATTTAAAAGGATCTAGG
TGAAGATCCTTTTTGATAATCTCATGACCAAAATCCCTTAACGTGAGTTTTCGTTCCACTGAGCGTCAGA
CCCCGTAGAAAAGATCAAAGGATCTTCTTGAGATCCTTTTTTTCTGCGCGTAATCTGCTGCTTGCAAACA
AAAAAACCACCGCTACCAGCGGTGGTTTGTTTGCCGGATCAAGAGCTACCAACTCTTTTTCCGAAGGTAA
CTGGCTTCAGCAGAGCGCAGATACCAAATACTGTTCTTCTAGTGTAGCCGTAGTTAGGCCACCACTTCAA
GAACTCTGTAGCACCGCCTACATACCTCGCTCTGCTAATCCTGTTACCAGTGGCTGCTGCCAGTGGCGAT
AAGTCGTGTCTTACCGGGTTGGACTCAAGACGATAGTTACCGGATAAGGCGCAGCGGTCGGGCTGAACGG
GGGGTTCGTGCACACAGCCCAGCTTGGAGCGAACGACCTACACCGAACTGAGATACCTACAGCGTGAGCT
ATGAGAAAGCGCCACGCTTCCCGAAGGGAGAAAGGCGGACAGGTATCCGGTAAGCGGCAGGGTCGGAACA
GGAGAGCGCACGAGGGAGCTTCCAGGGGGAAACGCCTGGTATCTTTATAGTCCTGTCGGGTTTCGCCACC
TCTGACTTGAGCGTCGATTTTTGTGATGCTCGTCAGGGGGGCGGAGCCTATGGAAAAACGCCAGCAACGC
GGCCTTTTTACGGTTCCTGGCCTTTTGCTGGCCTTTTGCTCACATGTTCTTTCCTGCGTTATCCCCTGAT
TCTGTGGATAACCGTATTACCGCCTTTGAGTGAGCTGATACCGCTCGCCGCAGCCGAACGACCGAGCGCA
GCGAGTCAGTGAGCGAGGAAGCGGAAGAGCGCCCAATACGCAAACCGCCTCTCCCCGCGCGTTGGCCGAT
TCATTAATGCAGCTGGCACGACAGGTTTCCCGACTGGAAAGCGGGCAGTGAGCGCAACGCAATTAATGTG
AGTTAGCTCACTCATTAGGCACCCCAGGCTTTACACTTTATGCTTCCGGCTCGTATGTTGTGTGGAATTG
TGAGCGGATAACAATTTCACACAGGAAACAGCTATGACCATGATTACGCCAAGCGCGCAATTAACCCTCA
CTAAAGGGAACAAAAGCTGGAGCTGCAAGC
Features (pLannotate 1.2.2; 31 found; start..end, strand, type, name):
      5..231     +  promoter       RSV promoter: Rous sarcoma virus enhancer/promoter
    232..412     +  LTR            5' LTR (truncated): truncated 5' long terminal repeat (LTR) from HIV-1
    459..584     +  misc_feature   HIV-1 Ψ: packaging signal of human immunodeficiency virus type 1
    568..931     +  CDS            HIV-1 gag (fragment): gag protein from human immunodeficiency virus 1; gag
   1077..1310    +  misc_feature   RRE: The Rev response element (RRE) of HIV-1 allows for Rev-dependent mRNA export from the nucleus to the cytoplasm.
   1687..1713    +  CDS            Rev (fragment): human immunodeficiency virus 1 (HIV-1) Rev protein; rev; enhances nuclear export of unspliced and incompletely spliced viral mRNAs
   1720..1743    +  promoter       SV40 promoter (fragment): SV40 early promoter
   1744..1815    +  promoter       SV40 promoter (fragment): SV40 enhancer and early promoter
   1839..1974    +  rep_origin     SV40 ori: SV40 origin of replication
   2020..2616    +  CDS            PuroR (fragment): puromycin N-acetyltransferase; pac from Streptomyces; confers resistance to puromycin
   2665..2782    +  misc_feature   cPPT/CTS: central polypurine tract and central termination sequence of HIV-1
   2847..2913    +  CDS            small t antigen (fragment): SV40 (simian virus 40) small t antigen
   2920..4098    +  promoter       EF-1α promoter: strong constitutive promoter for human elongation factor EF-1α
   4115..5302    +  CDS            FOXP3 (fragment): FOXP3_HUMAN - Also known as IPEX. Experimental evidence at protein level: Swiss-Prot protein existence level 1. Transcriptional regulator which is crucial for the development and inhibitory function of regulatory T-cells (Treg). Plays an essential role in maintaining homeostasis of the immune system by allowing the acquisition of full suppressive function and stability of the Treg lineage, and by directly modulating the expansion and function of conventional T-cells. Can act either as a transcriptional repressor or a transcriptional activator depending on its interactions with other transcript
   5318..5371    +  promoter       U6 promoter (fragment): RNA polymerase III promoter for human U6 snRNA
   5413..6001    +  misc_feature   WPRE: woodchuck hepatitis virus posttranscriptional regulatory element
   6052..6071    +  misc_feature   cPPT/CTS (fragment): central polypurine tract and central termination sequence of HIV-1
   6073..6306    +  LTR            3' LTR (ΔU3): self-inactivating 3' long terminal repeat (LTR) from HIV-1
   6384..6505    +  polyA_signal   SV40 poly(A) signal: SV40 polyadenylation signal
   6545..6680    +  rep_origin     SV40 ori: SV40 origin of replication
   6701..6719    -  promoter       T7 promoter: promoter for bacteriophage T7 RNA polymerase
   6727..6882    +  CDS            lacZα (fragment): LacZα fragment of β-galactosidase; lacZ fragment
   6887..7315    +  rep_origin     f1 ori (sequence partly withheld): f1 bacteriophage origin of replication; arrow indicates direction of (+) strand synthesis
   7368..7472    +  promoter       AmpR promoter: bla
   7473..8333    +  CDS            AmpR: β-lactamase; bla; confers resistance to ampicillin, carbenicillin, and related antibiotics
   8504..9092    +  rep_origin     ori: high-copy-number ColE1/pMB1/pBR322/pUC origin of replication
   9275..9367    +  CDS            lacI (fragment): lac repressor; lacI; The lac repressor binds to the lac operator to inhibit transcription in E. coli. This inhibition can be relieved by adding lactose or isopropyl-β-D-thiogalactopyranoside (IPTG).
   9380..9401    +  protein_bind   CAP binding site: CAP binding activates transcription in the presence of cAMP. E. coli catabolite activator protein
   9416..9446    +  promoter       lac promoter: promoter for the E. coli lac operon
   9454..9470    +  protein_bind   lac operator: The lac repressor binds to the lac operator to inhibit transcription in E. coli. This inhibition can be relieved by adding lactose or isopropyl-β-D-thiogalactopyranoside (IPTG). lac repressor encoded by lacI
   9515..9533    +  promoter       T3 promoter: promoter for bacteriophage T3 RNA polymerase
