[The description below was written by a language model from this plasmid's Addgene catalogue record and pLannotate feature annotations shown in this document.]
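Description:
TFORF0212 is a lentiviral mammalian expression plasmid built on the pLX_TRC317 backbone and carrying the human transcription factor FOXP3 as its open reading frame. It belongs to a barcoded transcription factor ORF collection in which each construct carries a unique 24-bp barcode, so that the overexpressed factor can be identified by sequencing in pooled screens. In bacteria the plasmid is maintained through a high-copy ColE1/pUC-type origin and an ampicillin resistance gene (bla). An f1 origin and remnants of a lac/lacZα cloning region flanked by T3 and T7 promoters are also present in the backbone. The depositor notes that the plasmid can recombine.

The viral cassette has a third-generation, self-inactivating layout. An RSV promoter drives a truncated HIV-1 5' LTR, followed by the Ψ packaging signal with a gag fragment, the Rev response element, and a cPPT/CTS. The cassette ends in a ΔU3 3' LTR followed by an SV40 polyadenylation signal. Two expression units sit between the LTRs. An SV40 early promoter/origin drives puromycin N-acetyltransferase for selection of transduced cells, and downstream the strong constitutive EF-1α promoter drives the synthesized FOXP3 ORF, which the depositor ties to a specific annotated human transcript. A WPRE after the ORF enhances transcript stability and expression. The barcode is not annotated in the feature table, so its exact position is not stated, and the short U6 promoter fragment between the ORF and the WPRE appears to be only a partial match rather than a functional promoter. FOXP3 is a regulator of regulatory T-cell development and function, and the construct is intended for stable overexpression in directed differentiation and similar transcription factor screens.
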