Addgene plasmid #142558: TFORF0212
Purpose: Lentiviral vector for overexpressing transcription factor ORFs with unique 24-bp barcodes. Barcodes facilitate identification of transcription factors in pooled screens.
Depositing lab: Feng Zhang. Depositing organization: Broad Institute. Publication: A transcription factor atlas of directed differentiation. Joung J, Ma S, Tay T, Geiger-Schuller KR, Kirchgatterer PC, Verdine VK, Guo B, Arias-Garcia MA, Allen WE, Singh A, Kuksenko O, Abudayyeh OO, Gootenberg JS, Fu Z, Macrae RK, Buenrostro JD, Regev A, Zhang F. Cell. 2023 Jan 5;186(1):209-229.e26. doi: 10.1016/j.cell.2022.11.026. PubMed 36608654.
Backbone
  Vector backbone: pLX_TRC317
  Backbone manufacturer: Broad Institute Genetic Perturbation Platform
  Backbone size w/o insert (bp): 8264
  Vector type: Mammalian Expression, Lentiviral
  Selectable markers: Puromycin
Growth in bacteria
  Bacterial resistance: Ampicillin, 100 μg/mL
  Growth temperature: 30°C
  Growth strain: DH5alpha
  Copy number: High Copy
Gene/Insert
  Gene/Insert name: FOXP3
  Species: H. sapiens (human)
  Insert size (bp): 1292
  Entrez Gene: FOXP3 (a.k.a. AIID, DIETER, IPEX, JM2, PIDX, XPID)
  Promoter: EF1a
  Cloning method: Unknown
  Sequencing primers: 5′ GGGTGGAGACTGAAGTTAGGCCAG; 3′ CACATAGCGTAAAAGGAGCAACATAG
Terms and licenses: Academic/Nonprofit Terms; Industry Terms: Not Available to Industry
Depositor comments: NM_001114377,ENST00000376199,ENST00000518685 . The transcription factor ORF portion of this plasmid was synthesized by Genewiz. Please test multiple small colonies in case of plasmid recombination. To make this collection available in a timely manner, a portion of this collection was not fully sequenced by Addgene. If an Addgene verified full plasmid sequence is not available, please contact us prior to placing an order to request the full sequence.
How to cite: TFORF0212 was a gift from Feng Zhang (Addgene plasmid # 142558 ; http://n2t.net/addgene:142558 ; RRID:Addgene_142558)
