>Addgene plasmid #142558 | TFORF0212 | depositor partial sequence | sequence record 279812 | Insert
ACCGCCACCATGCCCAACCCCAGGCCTGGCAAGCCCTCGGCCCCTTCCTTGGCCCTTGGCCCATCCCCAG
GAGCCTCGCCCAGCTGGAGGGCTGCACCCAAAGCCTCAGACCTGCTGGGGGCCCGGGGCCCAGGGGGAAC
CTTCCAGGGCCGAGATCTTCGAGGCGGGGCCCATGCCTCCTCTTCTTCCTTGAACCCCATGCCACCATCG
CAGCTGCAGCTCTCAACGGTGGATGCCCACGCCCGGACCCCTGTGCTGCAGGTGCACCCCCTGGAGAGCC
CAGCCATGATCAGCCTCACACCACCCACCACCGCCACTGGGGTCTTCTCCCTCAAGGCCCGGCCTGGCCT
CCCACCTGGGATCAACGTGGCCAGCCTGGAATGGGTGTCCAGGGAGCCGGCACTGCTCTGCACCTTCCCA
AATCCCAGTGCACCCAGGAAGGACAGCACCCTTTCGGCTGTGCCCCAGAGCTCCTACCCACTGCTGGCAA
ATGGTGTCTGCAAGTGGCCCGGATGTGAGAAGGTCTTCGAAGAGCCAGAGGACTTCCTCAAGCACTGCCA
GGCGGACCATCTTCTGGATGAGAAGGGCAGGGCACAATGTCTCCTCCAGAGAGAGATGGTACAGTCTCTG
GAGCAGCAGCTGGTGCTGGAGAAGGAGAAGCTGAGTGCCATGCAGGCCCACCTGGCTGGGAAAATGGCAC
TGACCAAGGCTTCATCTGTGGCATCATCCGACAAGGGCTCCTGCTGCATCGTAGCTGCTGGCAGCCAAGG
CCCTGTCGTCCCAGCCTGGTCTGGCCCCCGGGAGGCCCCTGACAGCCTGTTTGCTGTCCGGAGGCACCTG
TGGGGTAGCCATGGAAACAGCACATTCCCAGAGTTCCTCCACAACATGGACTACTTCAAGTTCCACAACA
TGCGACCCCCTTTCACCTACGCCACGCTCATCCGCTGGGCCATCCTGGAGGCTCCAGAGAAGCAGCGGAC
ACTCAATGAGATCTACCACTGGTTCACACGCATGTTTGCCTTCTTCAGAAACCATCCTGCCACCTGGAAG
AACGCCATCCGCCACAACCTGAGTCTGCACAAGTGCTTTGTGCGGGTGGAGAGCGAGAAGGGGGCTGTGT
GGACCGTGGATGAGCTGGAGTTCCGCAAGAAACGGAGCCAGAGGCCCAGCAGGTGTTCCAACCCTACACC
TGGCCCCTAGTAATGAACTAGTCCGTAACTTGAAAGTATTTCGATTTCTTGGCTTTATATATCTTGTGGA
AAGGACGAAATACCTTACTTGTTAGAAACGGG
