>Addgene plasmid #142558 | TFORF0212 | depositor partial sequence | sequence record 279813 | Barcode
AATACCTTACTTGTTAGAAACGGG
